Addgene plasmid #104582: pRVL-4
Purpose: Contains human kappa CL domain, for cloning of antibody VL domains using SapI restriction enzyme.
Depositing lab: Daniel Christ. Depositing organization: Garvan Institute of Medical Research. Publication: Expression of IgG Monoclonals with Engineered Immune Effector Functions. Vazquez-Lombardi R, Nevoltris D, Rouet R, Christ D. Methods Mol Biol. 2018;1827:313-334. doi: 10.1007/978-1-4939-8648-4_16. PubMed 30196504.
Backbone
  Vector backbone: pCEP4
  Backbone manufacturer: Invitrogen (Thermo Fisher)
  Backbone size w/o insert (bp): 10143
  Total vector size (bp): 10563
  Vector type: Mammalian Expression
  Selectable markers: Hygromycin
Growth in bacteria
  Bacterial resistance: Ampicillin, 100 μg/mL
  Growth temperature: 37°C
  Growth strain: DH5alpha
  Growth instructions: 250 rpm
  Copy number: High Copy
Gene/Insert
  Gene/Insert name: Human CL kappa
  Species: H. sapiens (human)
  Insert size (bp): 420
  Promoter: CMV
  Cloning method: Restriction Enzyme; 5′ cloning site KpnI (not destroyed); 3′ cloning site BamHI (not destroyed)
  Sequencing primers: 5′ GAGGTCTATATAAGCAGAGC; 3′ GCTTATAATGGTTACAAATAAAGC
Terms and licenses: Academic/Nonprofit Terms; Industry Terms: Not Available to Industry
Depositor comments: Addgene NGS results found A227G, A230G, A232G, A258G, A295G, A297G, and A300G within the EBNA1 translation on the pCEP4 backbone compared to YP_401677.1
How to cite: pRVL-4 was a gift from Daniel Christ (Addgene plasmid # 104582 ; http://n2t.net/addgene:104582 ; RRID:Addgene_104582)
