[The description below was written by a language model from this plasmid's Addgene catalogue record and pLannotate feature annotations shown in this document.]
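Description:
pRVL-4 is a mammalian expression vector built on the episomal pCEP4 backbone and designed as an acceptor plasmid for antibody kappa light chains. In E. coli it is maintained at high copy through a ColE1/pUC-type origin and selected with ampicillin via the β-lactamase gene. In mammalian cells it carries the Epstein-Barr virus oriP origin together with the EBNA1 coding sequence, which allow the plasmid to persist and replicate extrachromosomally in permissive primate cells. A hygromycin B phosphotransferase cassette, driven by an HSV thymidine kinase promoter and ended by the TK polyadenylation signal, provides selection. Sequencing by the repository found several amino-acid differences in EBNA1 relative to the reference protein. The many short herpesvirus, tetracycline-resistance, rop and other fragments in the feature table appear to be backbone remnants rather than functional parts.

The payload is a roughly 420 bp insert placed between KpnI and BamHI sites, downstream of the CMV immediate-early enhancer and promoter and upstream of the SV40 polyadenylation signal. It begins with a short segment matching the start of human IGKV4-1, which by its position probably supplies a light-chain secretion leader, although the record does not say so explicitly. A small gap follows, and then the complete human kappa constant domain (IGKC). According to the catalogue entry, antibody VL domains are cloned using SapI, a type IIS enzyme that cuts outside its recognition site and so permits seamless in-frame joining. The gap between the leader-like fragment and IGKC is the likely insertion point, but no SapI sites are annotated. Once a VL is inserted, the plasmid encodes a full human kappa light chain. The associated publication concerns expression of IgG monoclonal antibodies with engineered effector functions, which implies use alongside a heavy-chain construct.
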