Features (pLannotate 1.2.2; 25 found; start..end, strand, type, name):
      4..383     +  enhancer       CMV enhancer: human cytomegalovirus immediate early enhancer
    385..584     +  promoter       CMV promoter: human cytomegalovirus (CMV) immediate early promoter
    635..697     +  CDS            IGKV4-1 (fragment): KV401_HUMAN - Experimental evidence at protein level: Swiss-Prot protein existence level 1. V segment of the variable domain of immunoglobulins light chain that participates in the antigen recognition (PubMed:24600447). Immunoglobulins, also known as antibodies, are membrane-bound or secreted glycoproteins produced by B lymphocytes. In the recognition phase of humoral immunity, the membrane-bound immunoglobulins serve as receptors which, upon binding of a specific antigen, trigger the clonal expansion and differentiation of B lymphocytes into immunoglobulins- secreting plasma cells. Secreted i
    719..1039    +  CDS            IGKC: IGKC_HUMAN - Experimental evidence at protein level: Swiss-Prot protein existence level 1. Constant region of immunoglobulin light chains. Immunoglobulins, also known as antibodies, are membrane-bound or secreted glycoproteins produced by B lymphocytes. In the recognition phase of humoral immunity, the membrane-bound immunoglobulins serve as receptors which, upon binding of a specific antigen, trigger the clonal expansion and differentiation of B lymphocytes into immunoglobulins- secreting plasma cells. Secreted immunoglobulins mediate the effector phase of humoral immunity, which results in t
   1047..1181    -  polyA_signal   SV40 poly(A) signal: SV40 polyadenylation signal
   1204..1287    -  CDS            large T antigen (fragment): large T antigen from SV40 (simian virus 40)
   1290..1330    +  CDS            rop (fragment): Rop protein, which maintains plasmids at low copy number; rop
   1442..1460    -  misc_feature   MCS (fragment): pUC18/19 multiple cloning site
   1906..3695    -  rep_origin     oriP: Epstein-Barr virus oriP replication origin (Yates et al., 2000)
   3696..3914    -  CDS            gL (fragment): GL_EBVB9 - Experimental evidence at protein level: Swiss-Prot protein existence level 1. The heterodimer glycoprotein H-glycoprotein L is required for the fusion of viral and plasma membranes leading to virus entry into the host cell. Acts as a functional inhibitor of gH and maintains gH in an inhibited form. Upon binding to host integrins, gL dissociates from gH leading to activation of the viral fusion glycoproteins gB and gH. Fusion of EBV with B-lymphocytes requires the additional receptor- binding protein gp42, which forms a complex with gH/gL. The heterodimer gH/gL targets also host EPHA
   3997..5922    -  CDS            EBNA1: Epstein-Barr nuclear antigen 1, also known as EBNA-1 crucial for latent viral infection, and for episomal amplification of vectors containing the oriP origin (Okita et al., 2013)
   5960..6304    -  CDS            BRRF2_EBVB9 (fragment): Protein inferred from homology: Swiss-Prot protein existence level 3. From Epstein-Barr virus (strain B95-8) (HHV-4) (Human herpesvirus 4).
   6307..6330    -  promoter       tet promoter (fragment): E. coli promoter for tetracycline efflux protein gene
   6443..6547    +  promoter       AmpR promoter: bla
   6548..7408    +  CDS            AmpR: β-lactamase; bla; confers resistance to ampicillin, carbenicillin, and related antibiotics
   7579..8167    +  rep_origin     ori: high-copy-number ColE1/pMB1/pBR322/pUC origin of replication
   8213..8371    -  CDS            TcR (fragment): tetracycline efflux protein; tet; confers resistance to tetracycline
   8492..8692    -  CDS            MDV035 (fragment): UL24_GAHVM - Protein inferred from homology: Swiss-Prot protein existence level 3. May play a role in the dispersal of host nucleolin from the nucleolus throughout the nucleus leading to a decrease in ribosome biogenesis. From Gallid herpesvirus 2 (strain Chicken/Md5/ATCC VR-987) (GaHV-2) (Marek's disease herpesvirus type 1).
   8681..8743    +  promoter       Mini-TK promoter: minimal herpes simplex virus (HSV) thymidine kinase promoter
   8786..9823    +  CDS            HygR: hygromycin B phosphotransferase confers resistance to hygromycin
   9865..9913    +  polyA_signal   HSV TK poly(A) signal: herpes simplex virus thymidine kinase polyadenylation signal (Cole and Stacy, 1985)
  10004..10020   -  polyA_signal   bGH poly(A) signal (fragment): bovine growth hormone polyadenylation signal
  10113..10337   +  CDS            gH (fragment): GH_HHV11 - Experimental evidence at protein level: Swiss-Prot protein existence level 1. The heterodimer glycoprotein H-glycoprotein L is required for the fusion of viral and plasma membranes leading to virus entry into the host cell. Following initial binding to host receptor, membrane fusion is mediated by the fusion machinery composed of gB and the heterodimer gH/gL. May also be involved in the fusion between the virion envelope and the outer nuclear membrane during virion morphogenesis. From Human herpesvirus 1 (strain 17) (HHV-1) (Human herpes simplex virus 1).
  10342..10358   +  promoter       tet promoter (fragment): E. coli promoter for tetracycline efflux protein gene
  10368..10393   -  CDS            bla(M) (fragment): β-lactamase lacking the signal sequence; bla(M); allows cytosolic expression of β-lactamase
>Addgene plasmid #104582 | pRVL-4 | depositor full sequence | sequence record 198606 | pRVL-4 sequence 10563 bps
GTTGACATTGATTATTGACTAGTTATTAATAGTAATCAATTACGGGGTCATTAGTTCATAGCCCATATAT
GGAGTTCCGCGTTACATAACTTACGGTAAATGGCCCGCCTGGCTGACCGCCCAACGACCCCCGCCCATTG
ACGTCAATAATGACGTATGTTCCCATAGTAACGCCAATAGGGACTTTCCATTGACGTCAATGGGTGGAGT
ATTTACGGTAAACTGCCCACTTGGCAGTACATCAAGTGTATCATATGCCAAGTCCGCCCCCTATTGACGT
CAATGACGGTAAATGGCCCGCCTGGCATTATGCCCAGTACATGACCTTACGGGACTTTCCTACTTGGCAG
TACATCTACGTATTAGTCATCGCTATTACCATGGTGATGCGGTTTTGGCAGTACACCAATGGGCGTGGAT
AGCGGTTTGACTCACGGGGATTTCCAAGTCTCCACCCCATTGACGTCAATGGGAGTTTGTTTTGGCACCA
AAATCAACGGGACTTTCCAAAATGTCGTAATAACCCCGCCCCGTTGACGCAAATGGGCGGTAGGCGTGTA
CGGTGGGAGGTCTATATAAGCAGAGCTCGTTTAGTGAACCGTCAGATCTCTAGAAGCTGGGTACCGCCGC
CACCATGGTGCTGCAGACCCAGGTGTTCATCAGCCTGCTGCTGTGGATCAGCGGCGCCTACGGCGAAGAG
CTACAGAGTGAGCTCTTCAGGACCGTGGCCGCCCCCAGCGTGTTCATCTTCCCCCCCAGCGACGAGCAGC
TGAAAAGCGGCACCGCCAGCGTGGTGTGCCTGCTGAACAACTTCTACCCCAGGGAGGCCAAGGTGCAGTG
GAAGGTGGACAACGCCCTGCAGAGCGGCAACAGCCAGGAGAGCGTGACCGAGCAGGACAGCAAGGACAGC
ACCTACAGCCTGAGCAGCACCCTGACCCTGAGCAAGGCCGACTACGAGAAGCACAAGGTGTACGCCTGCG
AGGTGACCCACCAGGGCCTGAGCAGCCCCGTGACCAAGAGCTTCAACAGGGGCGAGTGCTGATAAGGATC
CAGACATGATAAGATACATTGATGAGTTTGGACAAACCACAACTAGAATGCAGTGAAAAAAATGCTTTAT
TTGTGAAATTTGTGATGCTATTGCTTTATTTGTAACCATTATAAGCTGCAATAAACAAGTTAACAACAAC
AATTGCATTCATTTTATGTTTCAGGTTCAGGGGGAGGTGTGGGAGGTTTTTTAAAGCAAGTAAAACCTCT
ACAAATGTGGTATGGCTGATTATGATCCGGCTGCCTCGCGCGTTTCGGTGATGACGGTGAAAACCTCTGA
CACATGCAGCTCCCGGAGACGGTCACAGCTTGTCTGTAAGCGGATGCCGGGAGCAGACAAGCCCGTCAGG
GCGCGTCAGCGGGTGTTGGCGGGTGTCGGGGCGCAGCCATGAGGTCGACTCTAGAGGATCGATCCCCGCC
CCGGACGAACTAAACCTGACTACGACATCTCTGCCCCTTCTTCGCGGGGCAGTGCATGTAATCCCTTCAG
TTGGTTGGTACAACTTGCCAACTGGGCCCTGTTCCACATGTGACACGGGGGGGGACCAAACACAAAGGGG
TTCTCTGACTGTAGTTGACATCCTTATAAATGGATGTGCACATTTGCCAACACTGAGTGGCTTTCATCCT
GGAGCAGACTTTGCAGTCTGTGGACTGCAACACAACATTGCCTTTATGTGTAACTCTTGGCTGAAGCTCT
TACACCAATGCTGGGGGACATGTACCTCCCAGGGGCCCAGGAAGACTACGGGAGGCTACACCAACGTCAA
TCAGAGGGGCCTGTGTAGCTACCGATAAGCGGACCCTCAAGAGGGCATTAGCAATAGTGTTTATAAGGCC
CCCTTGTTAACCCTAAACGGGTAGCATATGCTTCCCGGGTAGTAGTATATACTATCCAGACTAACCCTAA
TTCAATAGCATATGTTACCCAACGGGAAGCATATGCTATCGAATTAGGGTTAGTAAAAGGGTCCTAAGGA
ACAGCGATATCTCCCACCCCATGAGCTGTCACGGTTTTATTTACATGGGGTCAGGATTCCACGAGGGTAG
TGAACCATTTTAGTCACAAGGGCAGTGGCTGAAGATCAAGGAGCGGGCAGTGAACTCTCCTGAATCTTCG
CCTGCTTCTTCATTCTCCTTCGTTTAGCTAATAGAATAACTGCTGAGTTGTGAACAGTAAGGTGTATGTG
AGGTGCTCGAAAACAAGGTTTCAGGTGACGCCCCCAGAATAAAATTTGGACGGGGGGTTCAGTGGTGGCA
TTGTGCTATGACACCAATATAACCCTCACAAACCCCTTGGGCAATAAATACTAGTGTAGGAATGAAACAT
TCTGAATATCTTTAACAATAGAAATCCATGGGGTGGGGACAAGCCGTAAAGACTGGATGTCCATCTCACA
CGAATTTATGGCTATGGGCAACACATAATCCTAGTGCAATATGATACTGGGGTTATTAAGATGTGTCCCA
GGCAGGGACCAAGACAGGTGAACCATGTTGTTACACTCTATTTGTAACAAGGGGAAAGAGAGTGGACGCC
GACAGCAGCGGACTCCACTGGTTGTCTCTAACACCCCCGAAAATTAAACGGGGCTCCACGCCAATGGGGC
CCATAAACAAAGACAAGTGGCCACTCTTTTTTTTGAAATTGTGGAGTGGGGGCACGCGTCAGCCCCCACA
CGCCGCCCTGCGGTTTTGGACTGTAAAATAAGGGTGTAATAACTTGGCTGATTGTAACCCCGCTAACCAC
TGCGGTCAAACCACTTGCCCACAAAACCACTAATGGCACCCCGGGGAATACCTGCATAAGTAGGTGGGCG
GGCCAAGATAGGGGCGCGATTGCTGCGATCTGGAGGACAAATTACACACACTTGCGCCTGAGCGCCAAGC
ACAGGGTTGTTGGTCCTCATATTCACGAGGTCGCTGAGAGCACGGTGGGCTAATGTTGCCATGGGTAGCA
TATACTACCCAAATATCTGGATAGCATATGCTATCCTAATCTATATCTGGGTAGCATAGGCTATCCTAAT
CTATATCTGGGTAGCATATGCTATCCTAATCTATATCTGGGTAGTATATGCTATCCTAATTTATATCTGG
GTAGCATAGGCTATCCTAATCTATATCTGGGTAGCATATGCTATCCTAATCTATATCTGGGTAGTATATG
CTATCCTAATCTGTATCCGGGTAGCATATGCTATCCTAATAGAGATTAGGGTAGTATATGCTATCCTAAT
TTATATCTGGGTAGCATATACTACCCAAATATCTGGATAGCATATGCTATCCTAATCTATATCTGGGTAG
CATATGCTATCCTAATCTATATCTGGGTAGCATAGGCTATCCTAATCTATATCTGGGTAGCATATGCTAT
CCTAATCTATATCTGGGTAGTATATGCTATCCTAATTTATATCTGGGTAGCATAGGCTATCCTAATCTAT
ATCTGGGTAGCATATGCTATCCTAATCTATATCTGGGTAGTATATGCTATCCTAATCTGTATCCGGGTAG
CATATGCTATCCTCATGCATATACAGTCAGCATATGATACCCAGTAGTAGAGTGGGAGTGCTATCCTTTG
CATATGCCGCCACCTCCCAAGGGGGCGTGAATTTTCGCTGCTTGTCCTTTTCCTGCTGGTTGCTCCCATT
CTTAGGTGAATTTAAGGAGGCCAGGCTAAAGCCGTCGCATGTCTGATTGCTCACCAGGTAAATGTCGCTA
ATGTTTTCCAACGCGAGAAGGTGTTGAGCGCGGAGCTGAGTGACGTGACAACATGGGTATGCCCAATTGC
CCCATGTTGGGAGGACGAAAATGGTGACAAGACAGATGGCCAGAAATACACCAACAGCACGCATGATGTC
TACTGGGGATTTATTCTTTAGTGCGGGGGAATACACGGCTTTTAATACGATTGAGGGCGTCTCCTAACAA
GTTACATCACTCCTGCCCTTCCTCACCCTCATCTCCATCACCTCCTTCATCTCCGTCATCTCCGTCATCA
CCCTCCGCGGCAGCCCCTTCCACCATAGGTGGAAACCAGGGAGGCAAATCTACTCCATCGTCAAAGCTGC
ACACAGTCACCCTGATATTGCAGGTAGGAGCGGGCTTTGTCATAACAAGGTCCTTAATCGCATCCTTCAA
AACCTCAGCAAATATATGAGTTTGTAAAAAGACCATGAAATAACAGACAATGGACTCCCTTAGCGGGCCA
GGTTGTGGGCCGGGTCCAGGGGCCATTCCAAAGGGGAGACGACTCAATGGTGTAAGACGACATTGTGGAA
TAGCAAGGGCAGTTCCTCGCCTTAGGTTGTAAAGGGAGGTCTTACTACCTCCATATACGAACACACCGGC
GACCCAAGTTCCTTCGTCGGTAGTCCTTTCTACGTGACTCCTAGCCAGGAGAGCTCTTAAACCTTCTGCA
ATGTTCTCAAATTTCGGGTTGGAACCTCCTTGACCACGATGCTTTCCAAACCACCCTCCTTTTTTGCGCC
TGCCTCCATCACCCTGACCCCGGGGTCCAGTGCTTGGGCCTTCTCCTGGGTCATCTGCGGGGCCCTGCTC
TATCGCTCCCGGGGGCACGTCAGGCTCACCATCTGGGCCACCTTCTTGGTGGTATTCAAAATAATCGGCT
TCCCCTACAGGGTGGAAAAATGGCCTTCTACCTGGAGGGGGCCTGCGCGGTGGAGACCCGGATGATGATG
ACTGACTACTGGGACTCCTGGGCCTCTTTTCTCCACGTCCACGACCTCTCCCCCTGGCTCTTTCACGACT
TCCCCCCCTGGCTCTTTCACGTCCTCTACCCCGGCGGCCTCCACTACCTCCTCGACCCCGGCCTCCACTA
CCTCCTCGACCCCGGCCTCCACTGCCTCCTCGACCCCGGCCTCCACCTCCTGCTCCTGCCCCTCCTGCTC
CTGCCCCTCCTCCTGCTCCTGCCCCTCCTGCCCCTCCTGCTCCTGCCCCTCCTGCCCCTCCTGCTCCTGC
CCCTCCTGCCCCTCCTGCTCCTGCCCCTCCTGCCCCTCCTCCTGCTCCTGCCCCTCCTGCCCCTCCTCCT
GCTCCTGCCCCTCCTGCCCCTCCTGCTCCTGCCCCTCCTGCCCCTCCTGCTCCTGCCCCTCCTGCCCCTC
CTGCTCCTGCCCCTCCTGCTCCTGCCCCTCCTGCTCCTGCCCCTCCTGCTCCTGCCCCTCCTGCCCCTCC
TGCCCCTCCTCCTGCTCCTGCCCCTCCTGCTCCTGCCCCTCCTGCCCCTCCTGCCCCTCCTGCTCCTGCC
CCTCCTCCTGCTCCTGCCCCTCCTGCCCCTCCTGCCCCTCCTCCTGCTCCTGCCCCTCCTGCCCCTCCTC
CTGCTCCTGCCCCTCCTCCTGCTCCTGCCCCTCCTGCCCCTCCTGCCCCTCCTCCTGCTCCTGCCCCTCC
TGCCCCTCCTCCTGCTCCTGCCCCTCCTCCTGCTCCTGCCCCTCCTGCCCCTCCTGCCCCTCCTCCTGCT
CCTGCCCCTCCTCCTGCTCCTGCCCCTCCTGCCCCTCCTGCCCCTCCTGCCCCTCCTCCTGCTCCTGCCC
CTCCTCCTGCTCCTGCCCCTCCTGCTCCTGCCCCTCCCGCTCCTGCTCCTGCTCCTGTTCCACCGTGGGT
CCCTTTGCAGCCAATGCAACTTGGACGTTTTTGGGGTCTCCGGACACCATCTCTATGTCTTGGCCCTGAT
CCTGAGCCGCCCGGGGCTCCTGGTCTTCCGCCTCCTCGTCCTCGTCCTCTTCCCCGTCCTCGTCCATGGT
TATCACCCCCTCTTCTTTGAGGTCCACTGCCGCCGGAGCCTTCTGGTCCAGATGTGTCTCCCTTCTCTCC
TAGGCCATTTCCAGGTCCTGTACCTGGCCCCTCGTCAGACATGATTCACACTAAAAGAGATCAATAGACA
TCTTTATTAGACGACGCTCAGTGAATACAGGGAGTGCAGACTCCTGCCCCCTCCAACAGCCCCCCCACCC
TCATCCCCTTCATGGTCGCTGTCAGACAGATCCAGGTCTGAAAATTCCCCATCCTCCGAACCATCCTCGT
CCTCATCACCAATTACTCGCAGCCCGGAAAACTCCCGCTGAACATCCTCAAGATTTGCGTCCTGAGCCTC
AAGCCAGGCCTCAAATTCCTCGTCCCCCTTTTTGCTGGACGGTAGGGATGGGGATTCTCGGGACCCCTCC
TCTTCCTCTTCAAGGTCACCAGACAGAGATGCTACTGGGGCAACGGAAGAAAAGCTGGGTGCGGCCTGTG
AGGATCAGCTTATCGATGATAAGCTGTCAAACATGAGAATTCTTGAAGACGAAAGGGCCTCGTGATACGC
CTATTTTTATAGGTTAATGTCATGATAATAATGGTTTCTTAGACGTCAGGTGGCACTTTTCGGGGAAATG
TGCGCGGAACCCCTATTTGTTTATTTTTCTAAATACATTCAAATATGTATCCGCTCATGAGACAATAACC
CTGATAAATGCTTCAATAATATTGAAAAAGGAAGAGTATGAGTATTCAACATTTCCGTGTCGCCCTTATT
CCCTTTTTTGCGGCATTTTGCCTTCCTGTTTTTGCTCACCCAGAAACGCTGGTGAAAGTAAAAGATGCTG
AAGATCAGTTGGGTGCACGAGTGGGTTACATCGAACTGGATCTCAACAGCGGTAAGATCCTTGAGAGTTT
TCGCCCCGAAGAACGTTTTCCAATGATGAGCACTTTTAAAGTTCTGCTATGTGGCGCGGTATTATCCCGT
GTTGACGCCGGGCAAGAGCAACTCGGTCGCCGCATACACTATTCTCAGAATGACTTGGTTGAGTACTCAC
CAGTCACAGAAAAGCATCTTACGGATGGCATGACAGTAAGAGAATTATGCAGTGCTGCCATAACCATGAG
TGATAACACTGCGGCCAACTTACTTCTGACAACGATCGGAGGACCGAAGGAGCTAACCGCTTTTTTGCAC
AACATGGGGGATCATGTAACTCGCCTTGATCGTTGGGAACCGGAGCTGAATGAAGCCATACCAAACGACG
AGCGTGACACCACGATGCCTGCAGCAATGGCAACAACGTTGCGCAAACTATTAACTGGCGAACTACTTAC
TCTAGCTTCCCGGCAACAATTAATAGACTGGATGGAGGCGGATAAAGTTGCAGGACCACTTCTGCGCTCG
GCCCTTCCGGCTGGCTGGTTTATTGCTGATAAATCTGGAGCCGGTGAGCGTGGGTCTCGCGGTATCATTG
CAGCACTGGGGCCAGATGGTAAGCCCTCCCGTATCGTAGTTATCTACACGACGGGGAGTCAGGCAACTAT
GGATGAACGAAATAGACAGATCGCTGAGATAGGTGCCTCACTGATTAAGCATTGGTAACTGTCAGACCAA
GTTTACTCATATATACTTTAGATTGATTTAAAACTTCATTTTTAATTTAAAAGGATCTAGGTGAAGATCC
TTTTTGATAATCTCATGACCAAAATCCCTTAACGTGAGTTTTCGTTCCACTGAGCGTCAGACCCCGTAGA
AAAGATCAAAGGATCTTCTTGAGATCCTTTTTTTCTGCGCGTAATCTGCTGCTTGCAAACAAAAAAACCA
CCGCTACCAGCGGTGGTTTGTTTGCCGGATCAAGAGCTACCAACTCTTTTTCCGAAGGTAACTGGCTTCA
GCAGAGCGCAGATACCAAATACTGTCCTTCTAGTGTAGCCGTAGTTAGGCCACCACTTCAAGAACTCTGT
AGCACCGCCTACATACCTCGCTCTGCTAATCCTGTTACCAGTGGCTGCTGCCAGTGGCGATAAGTCGTGT
CTTACCGGGTTGGACTCAAGACGATAGTTACCGGATAAGGCGCAGCGGTCGGGCTGAACGGGGGGTTCGT
GCACACAGCCCAGCTTGGAGCGAACGACCTACACCGAACTGAGATACCTACAGCGTGAGCTATGAGAAAG
CGCCACGCTTCCCGAAGGGAGAAAGGCGGACAGGTATCCGGTAAGCGGCAGGGTCGGAACAGGAGAGCGC
ACGAGGGAGCTTCCAGGGGGAAACGCCTGGTATCTTTATAGTCCTGTCGGGTTTCGCCACCTCTGACTTG
AGCGTCGATTTTTGTGATGCTCGTCAGGGGGGCGGAGCCTATGGAAAAACGCCAGCAACGCGGCCTTTTT
ACGGTTCCTGGCCTTTTGCTGGCCTTGAAGCTGTCCCTGATGGTCGTCATCTACCTGCCTGGACAGCATG
GCCTGCAACGCGGGCATCCCGATGCCGCCGGAAGCGAGAAGAATCATAATGGGGAAGGCCATCCAGCCTC
GCGTCGCGAACGCCAGCAAGACGTAGCCCAGCGCGTCGGCCCCGAGATGCGCCGCGTGCGGCTGCTGGAG
ATGGCGGACGCGATGGATATGTTCTGCCAAGGGTTGGTTTGCGCATTCACAGTTCTCCGCAAGAATTGAT
TGGCTCCAATTCTTGGAGTGGTGAATCCGTTAGCGAGGTGCCGCCCTGCTTCATCCCCGTGGCCCGTTGC
TCGCGTTTGCTGGCGGTGTCCCCGGAAGAAATATATTTGCATGTCTTTAGTTCTATGATGACACAAACCC
CGCCCAGCGTCTTGTCATTGGCGAATTCGAACACGCAGATGCAGTCGGGGCGGCGCGGTCCGAGGTCCAC
TTCGCATATTAAGGTGACGCGTGTGGCCTCGAACACCGAGCGACCCTGCAGCGACCCGCTTAACAGCGTC
AACAGCGTGCCGCAGATCCCGGGGGGCAATGAGATATGAAAAAGCCTGAACTCACCGCGACGTCTGTCGA
GAAGTTTCTGATCGAAAAGTTCGACAGCGTCTCCGACCTGATGCAGCTCTCGGAGGGCGAAGAATCTCGT
GCTTTCAGCTTCGATGTAGGAGGGCGTGGATATGTCCTGCGGGTAAATAGCTGCGCCGATGGTTTCTACA
AAGATCGTTATGTTTATCGGCACTTTGCATCGGCCGCGCTCCCGATTCCGGAAGTGCTTGACATTGGGGA
ATTCAGCGAGAGCCTGACCTATTGCATCTCCCGCCGTGCACAGGGTGTCACGTTGCAAGACCTGCCTGAA
ACCGAACTGCCCGCTGTTCTGCAGCCGGTCGCGGAGGCCATGGATGCGATCGCTGCGGCCGATCTTAGCC
AGACGAGCGGGTTCGGCCCATTCGGACCGCAAGGAATCGGTCAATACACTACATGGCGTGATTTCATATG
CGCGATTGCTGATCCCCATGTGTATCACTGGCAAACTGTGATGGACGACACCGTCAGTGCGTCCGTCGCG
CAGGCTCTCGATGAGCTGATGCTTTGGGCCGAGGACTGCCCCGAAGTCCGGCACCTCGTGCACGCGGATT
TCGGCTCCAACAATGTCCTGACGGACAATGGCCGCATAACAGCGGTCATTGACTGGAGCGAGGCGATGTT
CGGGGATTCCCAATACGAGGTCGCCAACATCTTCTTCTGGAGGCCGTGGTTGGCTTGTATGGAGCAGCAG
ACGCGCTACTTCGAGCGGAGGCATCCGGAGCTTGCAGGATCGCCGCGGCTCCGGGCGTATATGCTCCGCA
TTGGTCTTGACCAACTCTATCAGAGCTTGGTTGACGGCAATTTCGATGATGCAGCTTGGGCGCAGGGTCG
ATGCGACGCAATCGTCCGATCCGGAGCCGGGACTGTCGGGCGTACACAAATCGCCCGCAGAAGCGCGGCC
GTCTGGACCGATGGCTGTGTAGAAGTACTCGCCGATAGTGGAAACCGACGCCCCAGCACTCGTCCGGATC
GGGAGATGGGGGAGGCTAACTGAAACACGGAAGGAGACAATACCGGAAGGAACCCGCGCTATGACGGCAA
TAAAAAGACAGAATAAAACGCACGGGTGTTGGGTCGTTTGTTCATAAACGCGGGGTTCGGTCCCAGGGCT
GGCACTCTGTCGATACCCCACCGAGACCCCATTGGGGCCAATACGCCCGCGTTTCTTCCTTTTCCCCACC
CCACCCCCCAAGTTCGGGTGAAGGCCCAGGGCTCGCAGCCAACGTCGGGGCGGCAGGCCCTGCCATAGCC
ACTGGCCCCGTGGGTTAGGGACGGGGTCCCCCATGGGGAATGGTTTATGGTTCGTGGGGGTTATTATTTT
GGGCGTTGCGTGGGGTCAGGTCCACGACTGGACTGAGCAGACAGACCCATGGTTTTTGGATGGCCTGGGC
ATGGACCGCATGTACTGGCGCGACACGAACACCGGGCGTCTGTGGCTGCCAAACACCCCCGACCCCCAAA
AACCACCGCGCGGATTTCTGGCGTGCCAAGCTAGTCGACCAATTCTCATGTTTGACAGCTTATCATCGCA
GATCCGGGCAACGTTGTTGCCATTGCTGCAGGCGCAGAACTGGTAGGTATGGAAGATCTATACATTGAAT
CAATATTGGCAATTAGCCATATTAGTCATTGGTTATATAGCATAAATCAATATTGGCTATTGGCCATTGC
ATACGTTGTATCTATATCATAATATGTACATTTATATTGGCTCATGTCCAATATGACCGCCAT
