>Addgene plasmid #104582 | pRVL-4 | addgene partial sequence | sequence record 201628 | Addgene NGS Result
CCCCTCCTGCCCCTCCTGCCCCTCCTGCTCCTGCCCCTCCTCCTGCTCCTGCCCCTCCTGCCCCTCCTGC
CCCTCCTCCTGCTCCTGCCCCTCCTGCCCCTCCTCCTGCTCCTGCCCCTCCTCCTGCTCCTGCCCCTCCT
GCCCCTCCTGCCCCTCCTCCTGCTCCTGCCCCTCCTGCCCCTCCTCCTGCTCCTGCCCCTCCTCCTGCTC
CTGCCCCTCCTGCCCCTCCTGCCCCTCCTCCTGCTCCTGCCCCTCCTCCTGCTCCTGCCCCTCCTGCCCC
TCCTGCCCCTCCTGCCCCTCCTCCTGCTCCTGCCCCTCCTCCTGCTCCTGCCCCTCCTGCTCCTGCCCCT
CCCGCTCCTGCTCCTGCTCCTGTTCCACCGTGGGTCCCTTTGCAGCCAATGCAACTTGGACGTTTTTGGG
GTCTCCGGACACCATCTCTATGTCTTGGCCCTGATCCTGAGCCGCCCGGGGCTCCTGGTCTTCCGCCTCC
TCGTCCTCGTCCTCTTCCCCGTCCTCGTCCATGGTTATCACCCCCTCTTCTTTGAGGTCCACTGCCGCCG
GAGCCTTCTGGTCCAGATGTGTCTCCCTTCTCTCCTAGGCCATTTCCAGGTCCTGTACCTGGCCCCTCGT
CAGACATGATTCACACTAAAAGAGATCAATAGACATCTTTATTAGACGACGCTCAGTGAATACAGGGAGT
GCAGACTCCTGCCCCCTCCAACAGCCCCCCCACCCTCATCCCCTTCATGGTCGCTGTCAGACAGATCCAG
GTCTGAAAATTCCCCATCCTCCGAACCATCCTCGTCCTCATCACCAATTACTCGCAGCCCGGAAAACTCC
CGCTGAACATCCTCAAGATTTGCGTCCTGAGCCTCAAGCCAGGCCTCAAATTCCTCGTCCCCCTTTTTGC
TGGACGGTAGGGATGGGGATTCTCGGGACCCCTCCTCTTCCTCTTCAAGGTCACCAGACAGAGATGCTAC
TGGGGCAACGGAAGAAAAGCTGGGTGCGGCCTGTGAGGATCAGCTTATCGATGATAAGCTGTCAAACATG
AGAATTCTTGAAGACGAAAGGGCCTCGTGATACGCCTATTTTTATAGGTTAATGTCATGATAATAATGGT
TTCTTAGACGTCAGGTGGCACTTTTCGGGGAAATGTGCGCGGAACCCCTATTTGTTTATTTTTCTAAATA
CATTCAAATATGTATCCGCTCATGAGACAATAACCCTGATAAATGCTTCAATAATATTGAAAAAGGAAGA
GTATGAGTATTCAACATTTCCGTGTCGCCCTTATTCCCTTTTTTGCGGCATTTTGCCTTCCTGTTTTTGC
TCACCCAGAAACGCTGGTGAAAGTAAAAGATGCTGAAGATCAGTTGGGTGCACGAGTGGGTTACATCGAA
CTGGATCTCAACAGCGGTAAGATCCTTGAGAGTTTTCGCCCCGAAGAACGTTTTCCAATGATGAGCACTT
TTAAAGTTCTGCTATGTGGCGCGGTATTATCCCGTGTTGACGCCGGGCAAGAGCAACTCGGTCGCCGCAT
ACACTATTCTCAGAATGACTTGGTTGAGTACTCACCAGTCACAGAAAAGCATCTTACGGATGGCATGACA
GTAAGAGAATTATGCAGTGCTGCCATAACCATGAGTGATAACACTGCGGCCAACTTACTTCTGACAACGA
TCGGAGGACCGAAGGAGCTAACCGCTTTTTTGCACAACATGGGGGATCATGTAACTCGCCTTGATCGTTG
GGAACCGGAGCTGAATGAAGCCATACCAAACGACGAGCGTGACACCACGATGCCTGCAGCAATGGCAACA
ACGTTGCGCAAACTATTAACTGGCGAACTACTTACTCTAGCTTCCCGGCAACAATTAATAGACTGGATGG
AGGCGGATAAAGTTGCAGGACCACTTCTGCGCTCGGCCCTTCCGGCTGGCTGGTTTATTGCTGATAAATC
TGGAGCCGGTGAGCGTGGGTCTCGCGGTATCATTGCAGCACTGGGGCCAGATGGTAAGCCCTCCCGTATC
GTAGTTATCTACACGACGGGGAGTCAGGCAACTATGGATGAACGAAATAGACAGATCGCTGAGATAGGTG
CCTCACTGATTAAGCATTGGTAACTGTCAGACCAAGTTTACTCATATATACTTTAGATTGATTTAAAACT
TCATTTTTAATTTAAAAGGATCTAGGTGAAGATCCTTTTTGATAATCTCATGACCAAAATCCCTTAACGT
GAGTTTTCGTTCCACTGAGCGTCAGACCCCGTAGAAAAGATCAAAGGATCTTCTTGAGATCCTTTTTTTC
TGCGCGTAATCTGCTGCTTGCAAACAAAAAAACCACCGCTACCAGCGGTGGTTTGTTTGCCGGATCAAGA
GCTACCAACTCTTTTTCCGAAGGTAACTGGCTTCAGCAGAGCGCAGATACCAAATACTGTCCTTCTAGTG
TAGCCGTAGTTAGGCCACCACTTCAAGAACTCTGTAGCACCGCCTACATACCTCGCTCTGCTAATCCTGT
TACCAGTGGCTGCTGCCAGTGGCGATAAGTCGTGTCTTACCGGGTTGGACTCAAGACGATAGTTACCGGA
TAAGGCGCAGCGGTCGGGCTGAACGGGGGGTTCGTGCACACAGCCCAGCTTGGAGCGAACGACCTACACC
GAACTGAGATACCTACAGCGTGAGCTATGAGAAAGCGCCACGCTTCCCGAAGGGAGAAAGGCGGACAGGT
ATCCGGTAAGCGGCAGGGTCGGAACAGGAGAGCGCACGAGGGAGCTTCCAGGGGGAAACGCCTGGTATCT
TTATAGTCCTGTCGGGTTTCGCCACCTCTGACTTGAGCGTCGATTTTTGTGATGCTCGTCAGGGGGGCGG
AGCCTATGGAAAAACGCCAGCAACGCGGCCTTTTTACGGTTCCTGGCCTTTTGCTGGCCTTGAAGCTGTC
CCTGATGGTCGTCATCTACCTGCCTGGACAGCATGGCCTGCAACGCGGGCATCCCGATGCCGCCGGAAGC
GAGAAGAATCATAATGGGGAAGGCCATCCAGCCTCGCGTCGCGAACGCCAGCAAGACGTAGCCCAGCGCG
TCGGCCCCGAGATGCGCCGCGTGCGGCTGCTGGAGATGGCGGACGCGATGGATATGTTCTGCCAAGGGTT
GGTTTGCGCATTCACAGTTCTCCGCAAGAATTGATTGGCTCCAATTCTTGGAGTGGTGAATCCGTTAGCG
AGGTGCCGCCCTGCTTCATCCCCGTGGCCCGTTGCTCGCGTTTGCTGGCGGTGTCCCCGGAAGAAATATA
TTTGCATGTCTTTAGTTCTATGATGACACAAACCCCGCCCAGCGTCTTGTCATTGGCGAATTCGAACACG
CAGATGCAGTCGGGGCGGCGCGGTCCGAGGTCCACTTCGCATATTAAGGTGACGCGTGTGGCCTCGAACA
CCGAGCGACCCTGCAGCGACCCGCTTAACAGCGTCAACAGCGTGCCGCAGATCCCGGGGGGCAATGAGAT
ATGAAAAAGCCTGAACTCACCGCGACGTCTGTCGAGAAGTTTCTGATCGAAAAGTTCGACAGCGTCTCCG
ACCTGATGCAGCTCTCGGAGGGCGAAGAATCTCGTGCTTTCAGCTTCGATGTAGGAGGGCGTGGATATGT
CCTGCGGGTAAATAGCTGCGCCGATGGTTTCTACAAAGATCGTTATGTTTATCGGCACTTTGCATCGGCC
GCGCTCCCGATTCCGGAAGTGCTTGACATTGGGGAATTCAGCGAGAGCCTGACCTATTGCATCTCCCGCC
GTGCACAGGGTGTCACGTTGCAAGACCTGCCTGAAACCGAACTGCCCGCTGTTCTGCAGCCGGTCGCGGA
GGCCATGGATGCGATCGCTGCGGCCGATCTTAGCCAGACGAGCGGGTTCGGCCCATTCGGACCGCAAGGA
ATCGGTCAATACACTACATGGCGTGATTTCATATGCGCGATTGCTGATCCCCATGTGTATCACTGGCAAA
CTGTGATGGACGACACCGTCAGTGCGTCCGTCGCGCAGGCTCTCGATGAGCTGATGCTTTGGGCCGAGGA
CTGCCCCGAAGTCCGGCACCTCGTGCACGCGGATTTCGGCTCCAACAATGTCCTGACGGACAATGGCCGC
ATAACAGCGGTCATTGACTGGAGCGAGGCGATGTTCGGGGATTCCCAATACGAGGTCGCCAACATCTTCT
TCTGGAGGCCGTGGTTGGCTTGTATGGAGCAGCAGACGCGCTACTTCGAGCGGAGGCATCCGGAGCTTGC
AGGATCGCCGCGGCTCCGGGCGTATATGCTCCGCATTGGTCTTGACCAACTCTATCAGAGCTTGGTTGAC
GGCAATTTCGATGATGCAGCTTGGGCGCAGGGTCGATGCGACGCAATCGTCCGATCCGGAGCCGGGACTG
TCGGGCGTACACAAATCGCCCGCAGAAGCGCGGCCGTCTGGACCGATGGCTGTGTAGAAGTACTCGCCGA
TAGTGGAAACCGACGCCCCAGCACTCGTCCGGATCGGGAGATGGGGGAGGCTAACTGAAACACGGAAGGA
GACAATACCGGAAGGAACCCGCGCTATGACGGCAATAAAAAGACAGAATAAAACGCACGGGTGTTGGGTC
GTTTGTTCATAAACGCGGGGTTCGGTCCCAGGGCTGGCACTCTGTCGATACCCCACCGAGACCCCATTGG
GGCCAATACGCCCGCGTTTCTTCCTTTTCCCCACCCCACCCCCCAAGTTCGGGTGAAGGCCCAGGGCTCG
CAGCCAACGTCGGGGCGGCAGGCCCTGCCATAGCCACTGGCCCCGTGGGTTAGGGACGGGGTCCCCCATG
GGGAATGGTTTATGGTTCGTGGGGGTTATTATTTTGGGCGTTGCGTGGGGTCAGGTCCACGACTGGACTG
AGCAGACAGACCCATGGTTTTTGGATGGCCTGGGCATGGACCGCATGTACTGGCGCGACACGAACACCGG
GCGTCTGTGGCTGCCAAACACCCCCGACCCCCAAAAACCACCGCGCGGATTTCTGGCGTGCCAAGCTAGT
CGACCAATTCTCATGTTTGACAGCTTATCATCGCAGATCCGGGCAACGTTGTTGCCATTGCTGCAGGCGC
AGAACTGGTAGGTATGGAAGATCTATACATTGAATCAATATTGGCAATTAGCCATATTAGTCATTGGTTA
TATAGCATAAATCAATATTGGCTATTGGCCATTGCATACGTTGTATCTATATCATAATATGTACATTTAT
ATTGGCTCATGTCCAATATGACCGCCATGTTGACATTGATTATTGACTAGTTATTAATAGTAATCAATTA
CGGGGTCATTAGTTCATAGCCCATATATGGAGTTCCGCGTTACATAACTTACGGTAAATGGCCCGCCTGG
CTGACCGCCCAACGACCCCCGCCCATTGACGTCAATAATGACGTATGTTCCCATAGTAACGCCAATAGGG
ACTTTCCATTGACGTCAATGGGTGGAGTATTTACGGTAAACTGCCCACTTGGCAGTACATCAAGTGTATC
ATATGCCAAGTCCGCCCCCTATTGACGTCAATGACGGTAAATGGCCCGCCTGGCATTATGCCCAGTACAT
GACCTTACGGGACTTTCCTACTTGGCAGTACATCTACGTATTAGTCATCGCTATTACCATGGTGATGCGG
TTTTGGCAGTACACCAATGGGCGTGGATAGCGGTTTGACTCACGGGGATTTCCAAGTCTCCACCCCATTG
ACGTCAATGGGAGTTTGTTTTGGCACCAAAATCAACGGGACTTTCCAAAATGTCGTAATAACCCCGCCCC
GTTGACGCAAATGGGCGGTAGGCGTGTACGGTGGGAGGTCTATATAAGCAGAGCTCGTTTAGTGAACCGT
CAGATCTCTAGAAGCTGGGTACCGCCGCCACCATGGTGCTGCAGACCCAGGTGTTCATCAGCCTGCTGCT
GTGGATCAGCGGCGCCTACGGCGAAGAGCTACAGAGTGAGCTCTTCAGGACCGTGGCCGCCCCCAGCGTG
TTCATCTTCCCCCCCAGCGACGAGCAGCTGAAAAGCGGCACCGCCAGCGTGGTGTGCCTGCTGAACAACT
TCTACCCCAGGGAGGCCAAGGTGCAGTGGAAGGTGGACAACGCCCTGCAGAGCGGCAACAGCCAGGAGAG
CGTGACCGAGCAGGACAGCAAGGACAGCACCTACAGCCTGAGCAGCACCCTGACCCTGAGCAAGGCCGAC
TACGAGAAGCACAAGGTGTACGCCTGCGAGGTGACCCACCAGGGCCTGAGCAGCCCCGTGACCAAGAGCT
TCAACAGGGGCGAGTGCTGATAAGGATCCAGACATGATAAGATACATTGATGAGTTTGGACAAACCACAA
CTAGAATGCAGTGAAAAAAATGCTTTATTTGTGAAATTTGTGATGCTATTGCTTTATTTGTAACCATTAT
AAGCTGCAATAAACAAGTTAACAACAACAATTGCATTCATTTTATGTTTCAGGTTCAGGGGGAGGTGTGG
GAGGTTTTTTAAAGCAAGTAAAACCTCTACAAATGTGGTATGGCTGATTATGATCCGGCTGCCTCGCGCG
TTTCGGTGATGACGGTGAAAACCTCTGACACATGCAGCTCCCGGAGACGGTCACAGCTTGTCTGTAAGCG
GATGCCGGGAGCAGACAAGCCCGTCAGGGCGCGTCAGCGGGTGTTGGCGGGTGTCGGGGCGCAGCCATGA
GGTCGACTCTAGAGGATCGATCCCCGCCCCGGACGAACTAAACCTGACTACGACATCTCTGCCCCTTCTT
CGCGGGGCAGTGCATGTAATCCCTTCAGTTGGTTGGTACAACTTGCCAACTGGGCCCTGTTCCACATGTG
ACACGGGGGGGGACCAAACACAAAGGGGTTCTCTGACTGTAGTTGACATCCTTATAAATGGATGTGCACA
TTTGCCAACACTGAGTGGCTTTCATCCTGGAGCAGACTTTGCAGTCTGTGGACTGCAACACAACATTGCC
TTTATGTGTAACTCTTGGCTGAAGCTCTTACACCAATGCTGGGGGACATGTACCTCCCAGGGGCCCAGGA
AGACTACGGGAGGCTACACCAACGTCAATCAGAGGGGCCTGTGTAGCTACCGATAAGCGGACCCTCAAGA
GGGCATTAGCAATAGTGTTTATAAGGCCCCCTTGTTAACCCTAAACGGGTAGCATATGCTTCCCGGGTAG
TAGTATATACTATCCAGACTAACCCTAATTCAATAGCATATGTTACCCAACGGGAAGCATATGCTATCGA
ATTAGGGTTAGTAAAAGGGTCCTAAGGAACAGCGATATCTCCCACCCCATGAGCTGTCACGGTTTTATTT
ACATGGGGTCAGGATTCCACGAGGGTAGTGAACCATTTTAGTCACAAGGGCAGTGGCTGAAGATCAAGGA
GCGGGCAGTGAACTCTCCTGAATCTTCGCCTGCTTCTTCATTCTCCTTCGTTTAGCTAATAGAATAACTG
CTGAGTTGTGAACAGTAAGGTGTATGTGAGGTGCTCGAAAACAAGGTTTCAGGTGACGCCCCCAGAATAA
AATTTGGACGGGGGGTTCAGTGGTGGCATTGTGCTATGACACCAATATAACCCTCACAAACCCCTTGGGC
AATAAATACTAGTGTAGGAATGAAACATTCTGAATATCTTTAACAATAGAAATCCATGGGGTGGGGACAA
GCCGTAAAGACTGGATGTCCATCTCACACGAATTTATGGCTATGGGCAACACATAATCCTAGTGCAATAT
GATACTGGGGTTATTAAGATGTGTCCCAGGCAGGGACCAAGACAGGTGAACCATGTTGTTACACTCTATT
TGTAACAAGGGGAAAGAGAGTGGACGCCGACAGCAGCGGACTCCACTGGTTGTCTCTAACACCCCCGAAA
ATTAAACGGGGCTCCACGCCAATGGGGCCCATAAACAAAGACAAGTGGCCACTCTTTTTTTTGAAATTGT
GGAGTGGGGGCACGCGTCAGCCCCCACACGCCGCCCTGCGGTTTTGGACTGTAAAATAAGGGTGTAATAA
CTTGGCTGATTGTAACCCCGCTAACCACTGCGGTCAAACCACTTGCCCACAAAACCACTAATGGCACCCC
GGGGAATACCTGCATAAGTAGGTGGGCGGGCCAAGATAGGGGCGCGATTGCTGCGATCTGGAGGACAAAT
TACACACACTTGCGCCTGAGCGCCAAGCACAGGGTTGTTGGTCCTCATATTCACGAGGTCGCTGAGAGCA
CGGTGGGCTAATGTTGCCATGGGTAGCATATACTACCCAAATATCTGGATAGCATATGCTATCCTAATCT
ATATCTGGGTAGCATAGGCTATCCTAATCTATATCTGGGTAGCATATGCTATCCTAATCTATATCTGGGT
AGTATATGCTATCCTAATTTATATCTGGGTAGCATAGGCTATCCTAATCTATATCTGGGTAGCATATGCT
ATCCTAATCTATATCTGGGTAGTATATGCTATCCTAATCTGTATCCGGGTAGCATATGCTATCCTAATAG
AGATTAGGGTAGTATATGCTATCCTAATTTATATCTGGGTAGCATATACTACCCAAATATCTGGATAGCA
TATGCTATCCTAATCTATATCTGGGTAGCATATGCTATCCTAATCTATATCTGGGTAGCATAGGCTATCC
TAATCTATATCTGGGTAGCATATGCTATCCTAATCTATATCTGGGTAGTATATGCTATCCTAATTTATAT
CTGGGTAGCATAGGCTATCCTAATCTATATCTGGGTAGCATATGCTATCCTAATCTATATCTGGGTAGTA
TATGCTATCCTAATCTGTATCCGGGTAGCATATGCTATCCTCATGCATATACAGTCAGCATATGATACCC
AGTAGTAGAGTGGGAGTGCTATCCTTTGCATATGCCGCCACCTCCCAAGGGGGCGTGAATTTTCGCTGCT
TGTCCTTTTCCTGCTGGTTGCTCCCATTCTTAGGTGAATTTAAGGAGGCCAGGCTAAAGCCGTCGCATGT
CTGATTGCTCACCAGGTAAATGTCGCTAATGTTTTCCAACGCGAGAAGGTGTTGAGCGCGGAGCTGAGTG
ACGTGACAACATGGGTATGCCCAATTGCCCCATGTTGGGAGGACGAAAATGGTGACAAGACAGATGGCCA
GAAATACACCAACAGCACGCATGATGTCTACTGGGGATTTATTCTTTAGTGCGGGGGAATACACGGCTTT
TAATACGATTGAGGGCGTCTCCTAACAAGTTACATCACTCCTGCCCTTCCTCACCCTCATCTCCATCACC
TCCTTCATCTCCGTCATCTCCGTCATCACCCTCCGCGGCAGCCCCTTCCACCATAGGTGGAAACCAGGGA
GGCAAATCTACTCCATCGTCAAAGCTGCACACAGTCACCCTGATATTGCAGGTAGGAGCGGGCTTTGTCA
TAACAAGGTCCTTAATCGCATCCTTCAAAACCTCAGCAAATATATGAGTTTGTAAAAAGACCATGAAATA
ACAGACAATGGACTCCCTTAGCGGGCCAGGTTGTGGGCCGGGTCCAGGGGCCATTCCAAAGGGGAGACGA
CTCAATGGTGTAAGACGACATTGTGGAATAGCAAGGGCAGTTCCTCGCCTTAGGTTGTAAAGGGAGGTCT
TACTACCTCCATATACGAACACACCGGCGACCCAAGTTCCTTCGTCGGTAGTCCTTTCTACGTGACTCCT
AGCCAGGAGAGCTCTTAAACCTTCTGCAATGTTCTCAAATTTCGGGTTGGAACCTCCTTGACCACGATGC
TTTCCAAACCACCCTCCTTTTTTGCGCCTGCCTCCATCACCCTGACCCCGGGGTCCAGTGCTTGGGCCTT
CTCCTGGGTCATCTGCGGGGCCCTGCTCTATCGCTCCCGGGGGCACGTCAGGCTCACCATCTGGGCCACC
TTCTTGGTGGTATTCAAAATAATCGGCTTCCCCTACAGGGTGGAAAAATGGCCTTCTACCTGGAGGGGGC
CTGCGCGGTGGAGACCCGGATGATGATGACTGACTACTGGGACTCCTGGGCCTCTTTTCTCCACGTCCAC
GACCTCTCCCCCTGGCTCTTTCACGACTTCCCCCCCTGGCTCTTTCACGTCCTCTACCCCGGCGGCCTCC
ACTACCTCCTCGACCCCGGCCTCCACTACCTCCTCGACCCCGGCCTCCACTGCCTCCTCGACCCCGGCCT
CCACCTCCTGCTCCTGCCCCTCCTGCTCCTGCCCCTCCTCCTGCTCCTGCCCCTCCTGCCCCTCCTGCTC
CTGCCCCTCCTCCCCCTCCTCCTCCTCCCCCTCCTGCCCCTCCTGCTCCT
